>Addgene plasmid #188035 | pAAV-Syn_CapChR2_eYFP | addgene full sequence | sequence record 370192 | Addgene NGS Result
GTGAGCAAGGGCGAGGAGCTGTTCACCGGGGTGGTGCCCATCCTGGTCGAGCTGGACGGCGACGTAAACG
GCCACAAGTTCAGCGTGTCCGGCGAGGGCGAGGGCGATGCCACCTACGGCAAGCTGACCCTGAAGTTCAT
CTGCACCACCGGCAAGCTGCCCGTGCCCTGGCCCACCCTCGTGACCACCTTCGGCTACGGCCTGCAGTGC
TTCGCCCGCTACCCCGACCACATGAAGCAGCACGACTTCTTCAAGTCCGCCATGCCCGAAGGCTACGTCC
AGGAGCGCACCATCTTCTTCAAGGACGACGGCAACTACAAGACCCGCGCCGAGGTGAAGTTCGAGGGCGA
CACCCTGGTGAACCGCATCGAGCTGAAGGGCATCGACTTCAAGGAGGACGGCAACATCCTGGGGCACAAG
CTGGAGTACAACTACAACAGCCACAACGTCTATATCATGGCCGACAAGCAGAAGAACGGCATCAAGGTGA
ACTTCAAGATCCGCCACAACATCGAGGACGGCAGCGTGCAGCTCGCCGACCACTACCAGCAGAACACCCC
CATCGGCGACGGCCCCGTGCTGCTGCCCGACAACCACTACCTGAGCTACCAGTCCGCCCTGAGCAAAGAC
CCCAACGAGAAGCGCGATCACATGGTCCTGCTGGAGTTCGTGACCGCCGCCGGGATCACTCTCGGCATGG
ACGAGCTGTACAAGTAAGAATTCCGTACAAAGCTTATCGATAATCAACCTCTGGATTACAAAATTTGTGA
AAGATTGACTGGTATTCTTAACTATGTTGCTCCTTTTACGCTATGTGGATACGCTGCTTTAATGCCTTTG
TATCATGCTATTGCTTCCCGTATGGCTTTCATTTTCTCCTCCTTGTATAAATCCTGGTTGCTGTCTCTTT
ATGAGGAGTTGTGGCCCGTTGTCAGGCAACGTGGCGTGGTGTGCACTGTGTTTGCTGACGCAACCCCCAC
TGGTTGGGGCATTGCCACCACCTGTCAGCTCCTTTCCGGGACTTTCGCTTTCCCCCTCCCTATTGCCACG
GCGGAACTCATCGCCGCCTGCCTTGCCCGCTGCTGGACAGGGGCTCGGCTGTTGGGCACTGACAATTCCG
TGGTGTTGTCGGGGAAATCATCGTCCTTTCCTTGGCTGCTCGCCTATGTTGCCACCTGGATTCTGCGCGG
GACGTCCTTCTGCTACGTCCCTTCGGCCCTCAATCCAGCGGACCTTCCTTCCCGCGGCCTGCTGCCGGCT
CTGCGGCCTCTTCCGCGTCTTCGCCTTCGCCCTCAGACGAGTCGGATCTCCCTTTGGGCCGCCTCCCCGC
ATCGATACCGGCTCGAGACGGGTGGCATCCCTGTGACCCCTCCCCAGTGCCTCTCCTGGCCCTGGAAGTT
GCCACTCCAGTGCCCACCAGCCTTGTCCTAATAAAATTAAGTTGCATCATTTTGTCTGACTAGGTGTCCT
TCTATAATATTATGGGGTGGAGGGGGGTGGTATGGAGCAAGGGGCAAGTTGGGAAGACAACCTGTAGGGC
CTGCGGGGTCTATTGGGAACCAAGCTGGAGTGCAGTGGCACAATCTTGGCTCACTGCAATCTCCGCCTCC
TGGGTTCAAGCGATTCTCCTGCCTCAGCCTCCCGAGTTGTTGGGATTCCAGGCATGCATGACCAGGCTCA
GCTAATTTTTGTTTTTTTGGTAGAGACGGGGTTTCACCATATTGGCCAGGCTGGTCTCCAACTCCTAATC
TCAGGTGATCTACCCACCTTGGCCTCCCAAATTGCTGGGATTACAGGCGTGAACCACTGCTCCCTTCCCT
GTCCTTCTCGAGCTGATTTTGTAGGTAACCACGTGCGGACCGAGCGGCCGCAGGAACCCCTAGTGATGGA
GTTGGCCACTCCCTCTCTGCGCGCTCGCTCGCTCACTGAGGCCGGGCGACCAAAGGTCGCCCGACGCCCG
GGCTTTGCCCGGGCGGCCTCAGTGAGCGAGCGAGCGCGCAGCTGCCTGCAGGGGCGCCTGATGCGGTATT
TTCTCCTTACGCATCTGTGCGGTATTTCACACCGCATA
[95 nt withheld, positions 2069-2163]
T
[46 nt withheld, positions 2165-2210]
C
[141 nt withheld, positions 2212-2352]
CCTTTGACGTTGGAGTCCACGTTCTTT
[37 nt withheld, positions 2380-2416]
ACTCTATCTCGGGCTATTCTTTTGATTTATAAGGGATTTTGCCGATTTCGGTCTATTGGTTAAAAAATGA
GCTGATTTAACAAAAATTTAACGCGAATTTTAACAAAATATTAACGTTTACAATTTTATGGTGCACTCTC
AGTACAATCTGCTCTGATGCCGCATAGTTAAGCCAGCCCCGACACCCGCCAACACCCGCTGACGCGCCCT
GACGGGCTTGTCTGCTCCCGGCATCCGCTTACAGACAAGCTGTGACCGTCTCCGGGAGCTGCATGTGTCA
GAGGTTTTCACCGTCATCACCGAAACGCGCGAGACGAAAGGGCCTCGTGATACGCCTATTTTTATAGGTT
AATGTCATGATAATAATGGTTTCTTAGACGTCAGGTGGCACTTTTCGGGGAAATGTGCGCGGAACCCCTA
TTTGTTTATTTTTCTAAATACATTCAAATATGTATCCGCTCATGAGACAATAACCCTGATAAATGCTTCA
ATAATATTGAAAAAGGAAGAGTATGAGTATTCAACATTTCCGTGTCGCCCTTATTCCCTTTTTTGCGGCA
TTTTGCCTTCCTGTTTTTGCTCACCCAGAAACGCTGGTGAAAGTAAAAGATGCTGAAGATCAGTTGGGTG
CACGAGTGGGTTACATCGAACTGGATCTCAACAGCGGTAAGATCCTTGAGAGTTTTCGCCCCGAAGAACG
TTTTCCAATGATGAGCACTTTTAAAGTTCTGCTATGTGGCGCGGTATTATCCCGTATTGACGCCGGGCAA
GAGCAACTCGGTCGCCGCATACACTATTCTCAGAATGACTTGGTTGAGTACTCACCAGTCACAGAAAAGC
ATCTTACGGATGGCATGACAGTAAGAGAATTATGCAGTGCTGCCATAACCATGAGTGATAACACTGCGGC
CAACTTACTTCTGACAACGATCGGAGGACCGAAGGAGCTAACCGCTTTTTTGCACAACATGGGGGATCAT
GTAACTCGCCTTGATCGTTGGGAACCGGAGCTGAATGAAGCCATACCAAACGACGAGCGTGACACCACGA
TGCCTGTAGCAATGGCAACAACGTTGCGCAAACTATTAACTGGCGAACTACTTACTCTAGCTTCCCGGCA
ACAATTAATAGACTGGATGGAGGCGGATAAAGTTGCAGGACCACTTCTGCGCTCGGCCCTTCCGGCTGGC
TGGTTTATTGCTGATAAATCTGGAGCCGGTGAGCGTGGGTCTCGCGGTATCATTGCAGCACTGGGGCCAG
ATGGTAAGCCCTCCCGTATCGTAGTTATCTACACGACGGGGAGTCAGGCAACTATGGATGAACGAAATAG
ACAGATCGCTGAGATAGGTGCCTCACTGATTAAGCATTGGTAACTGTCAGACCAAGTTTACTCATATATA
CTTTAGATTGATTTAAAACTTCATTTTTAATTTAAAAGGATCTAGGTGAAGATCCTTTTTGATAATCTCA
TGACCAAAATCCCTTAACGTGAGTTTTCGTTCCACTGAGCGTCAGACCCCGTAGAAAAGATCAAAGGATC
TTCTTGAGATCCTTTTTTTCTGCGCGTAATCTGCTGCTTGCAAACAAAAAAACCACCGCTACCAGCGGTG
GTTTGTTTGCCGGATCAAGAGCTACCAACTCTTTTTCCGAAGGTAACTGGCTTCAGCAGAGCGCAGATAC
CAAATACTGTTCTTCTAGTGTAGCCGTAGTTAGGCCACCACTTCAAGAACTCTGTAGCACCGCCTACATA
CCTCGCTCTGCTAATCCTGTTACCAGTGGCTGCTGCCAGTGGCGATAAGTCGTGTCTTACCGGGTTGGAC
TCAAGACGATAGTTACCGGATAAGGCGCAGCGGTCGGGCTGAACGGGGGGTTCGTGCACACAGCCCAGCT
TGGAGCGAACGACCTACACCGAACTGAGATACCTACAGCGTGAGCTATGAGAAAGCGCCACGCTTCCCGA
AGGGAGAAAGGCGGACAGGTATCCGGTAAGCGGCAGGGTCGGAACAGGAGAGCGCACGAGGGAGCTTCCA
GGGGGAAACGCCTGGTATCTTTATAGTCCTGTCGGGTTTCGCCACCTCTGACTTGAGCGTCGATTTTTGT
GATGCTCGTCAGGGGGGCGGAGCCTATGGAAAAACGCCAGCAACGCGGCCTTTTTACGGTTCCTGGCCTT
TTGCTGGCCTTTTGCTCACATGTCCTGCAGGCAGCTGCGCGCTCGCTCGCTCACTGAGGCCGCCCGGGCG
TCGGGCGACCTTTGGTCGCCCGGCCTCAGTGAGCGAGCGAGCGCGCAGAGAGGGAGTGGCCAACTCCATC
ACTAGGGGTTCCTGCGGCCGCACGCGTTGCAAAGATGGATAAAGTTTTAAACAGAGAGGAATCTTTGCAG
CTAATGGACCTTCTAGGTCTTGAAAGGAGTGGGAATTGGCTCCGGTGCCCGTCAGTGGGCAGAGCGCACA
TCGCCCACAGTCCCCGAGAAGTTGGGGGGAGGGGTCGGCAGCAAATGGTTAATTAATCTAGACTGCAGAG
GGCCCTGCGTATGAGTGCAAGTGGGTTTTAGGACCAGGATGAGGCGGGGTGGGGGTGCCTACCTGACGAC
CGACCCCGACCCACTGGACAAGCACCCAACCCCCATTCCCCAAATTGCGCATCCCCTATCAGAGAGGGGG
AGGGGAAACAGGATGCGGCGAGGCGCGTGCGCACTGCCAGCTTCAGCACCGCGGACAGTGCCTTCGCCCC
CGCCTGGCGGCGCGCGCCACCGCCGCCTCAGCACTGAAGGCGCGCTGACGTCACTCGCCGGTCCCCCGCA
AACTCCCCTTCCCGGCCACCTTGGTCGCGTCCGCGCCGCCGCCGGCCCAGCCGGACCGCACCACGCGAGG
CGCGAGATAGGGGGGCACGGGCGCGACCATCTGCGCTGCGGCGCCGGCGACTCAGCGCTGCCTCAGTCTG
CGGTGGGCAGCGGAGGAGTCGTGTCGTGCCTGAGAGCGCAGTCGAGAGGATCCGCCACCATGCTGGGAAA
CGGCAGCGCCATTGTGCCTATCGACCAGTGCTTTTGCCTGGCTTGGACCGACAGCCTGGGAAGCGATACA
GAGCAGCTGGTGGCCAACATCCTCCAGTGGTTCGCCTTCGGCTTCGACATCCTGATCCTGATGTTCTACG
CCTACCAGACTTGGAGAGCCACTTGCGGTTGGGAGGAGGTCTACGTCTGTTGCGTCGAGCTGACCAAGGT
CATCATCGAGTTCTTCCACGAGTTCGACGACCCCAGCATGCTGTACCTGGCTAACGGACACCGAGTCCAG
TGGCTGAGATACGCAGAGTGGCTGCTGACTTGTCCCGTCATCTGCATCCACCTGAGCAACCTGACCGGCC
TGAAGGACGACTACAGCAAGCGGACCATGAGGCTGCTGGTGTCAGACGTGGGATGCATCGTGTGGGGAGC
TACAAGCGCCATGAGCACAGGCTACGTCAAGGTCATCTTCTTCGTGCTGGGTTGCATCTACGGCGCCAAC
ACCTTCTTCCACGCCGCCAAGGTGTATATCGAGAGCTACCACGTGGTGCCAAAGGGCAGACCTAGAACCG
TCGTGCGGATCATGGCTTGGCTGTTCTTCCTGTCTTGGGGCATGTTCCCCGTGCTGTTCGTCGTGGGACC
AGAAGGATTCGACGCCATCAGCGTGTACGGCTCTACCATTGGCCACACCATCATCGACCTCATGAGCAAG
GAGTGTTGGGGCCTGCTGGGACACTATCTGAGAGTGCTGATCCACCAGCACATCATCATCTACGGCGACA
TCCGGAAGAAGACCAAGATCAACGTGGCCGGCGAGGAGATGGAAGTGGAGACCATGGTGGACCAGGAGGA
CGAGGAGACAGTGGCGGCACCGGTAGTAGCA
Features (pLannotate 1.2.2; 17 found; start..end, strand, type, name):
      1..717     +  CDS            EYFP: enhanced YFP mammalian codon-optimized
    742..1330    +  misc_feature   WPRE: woodchuck hepatitis virus posttranscriptional regulatory element
   1350..1826    +  polyA_signal   hGH poly(A) signal: human growth hormone polyadenylation signal
   1872..2012    +  repeat_region  AAV2 ITR: inverted terminal repeat of adeno-associated virus serotype 2 inverted
   2017..2068    -  misc_feature   bom (fragment): basis of mobility region from pBR322
   2087..2542    +  rep_origin     f1 ori (sequence partly withheld): f1 bacteriophage origin of replication; arrow indicates direction of (+) strand synthesis
   2543..2592    -  misc_feature   bom (fragment): basis of mobility region from pBR322
   2694..2729    -  CDS            rop (fragment): Rop protein, which maintains plasmids at low copy number; rop
   2824..2928    +  promoter       AmpR promoter: bla
   2929..3789    +  CDS            AmpR: β-lactamase; bla; confers resistance to ampicillin, carbenicillin, and related antibiotics
   3960..4548    +  rep_origin     ori: high-copy-number ColE1/pMB1/pBR322/pUC origin of replication
   4621..4648    +  repeat_region  AAV2 ITR (fragment): inverted terminal repeat of adeno-associated virus serotype 2 inverted
   4677..4704    +  repeat_region  AAV2 ITR (fragment): inverted terminal repeat of adeno-associated virus serotype 2 inverted
   4761..4827    +  CDS            small t antigen (fragment): SV40 (simian virus 40) small t antigen
   4853..4906    +  promoter       EF-1α core promoter (fragment): core promoter for human elongation factor EF-1α
   4950..5397    +  promoter       hSyn promoter: human synapsin I promoter; confers neuron-specific expression (Kügler et al., 2003)
   5416..6279    +  CDS            CoChR: high-photocurrent channelrhodopsin from Chloromonas oogama (Shemesh et al., 2017)
