[The description below was written by a language model from this plasmid's Addgene catalogue record and pLannotate feature annotations shown in this document.]
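Description:
pAAV-Syn_CapChR2_eYFP is an adeno-associated virus transfer plasmid built on a pAAV backbone for expressing a calcium-permeable channelrhodopsin in mammalian neurons. It is propagated in E. coli using a high-copy ColE1/pUC-type origin and selected through the β-lactamase (AmpR) gene. An f1 phage origin is also present in the backbone. The catalogue lists a total size of 6354 bp, whereas the sequenced record behind the feature table is 6297 nt. In that record, one AAV2 inverted terminal repeat is annotated in full, while the other is detected only as two short fragments. This is common for ITRs, which are repetitive and hard to sequence, and it fits with the recombination-reducing growth strain named in the record.

Between the ITRs, the human synapsin I (hSyn) promoter restricts expression to neurons and drives CapChR2. This protein is an engineered variant of CoChR, the high-photocurrent channelrhodopsin from Chloromonas oogama, carrying the S43D, L112C, T139C and N238E substitutions. The opsin is fused at its C terminus to eYFP, so that expressing cells and protein localisation can be visualised. In the circular map, the CoChR coding region runs across the numbering origin into the EYFP sequence. Downstream, a WPRE enhances transcript stability and expression, and the human growth hormone polyadenylation signal terminates the message. The short small t antigen and EF-1α core promoter fragments annotated upstream of hSyn appear to be brief sequence matches, not functional elements.

When supplied with AAV rep/cap and helper functions, the ITR-flanked cassette can be packaged into recombinant AAV for neuronal delivery. The plasmid can also be transfected directly. According to the associated publication, it is intended for light-driven control of calcium influx and calcium signalling in neurons.
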