Addgene plasmid #188035: pAAV-Syn_CapChR2_eYFP
Purpose: Expresses CapChR2-eYFP in mammalian neurons
Depositing lab: Peter Hegemann. Depositing organization: Humboldt-Universitaet zu Berlin. Publication: Calcium-permeable channelrhodopsins for the photocontrol of calcium signalling. Fernandez Lahore RG, Pampaloni NP, Peter E, Heim MM, Tillert L, Vierock J, Oppermann J, Walther J, Schmitz D, Owald D, Plested AJR, Rost BR, Hegemann P. Nat Commun. 2022 Dec 21;13(1):7844. doi: 10.1038/s41467-022-35373-4. PubMed 36543773.
Backbone
  Vector backbone: pAAV
  Backbone size w/o insert (bp): 5000
  Total vector size (bp): 6354
  Vector type: AAV
Growth in bacteria
  Bacterial resistance: Ampicillin, 100 μg/mL
  Growth temperature: 37°C
  Growth strain: NEB Stable
  Copy number: Unknown
Gene/Insert
  Gene/Insert name: CapChR2-eYFP (alt name: Calcium permeable Channelrhodopsin 2)
  Species: Synthetic; Chloromonas oogama
  Insert size (bp): 1599
  Mutation: S43D, L112C, T139C and N238E mutations in CoChR
  Promoter: hSyn
  Tag / fusion protein: eYFP (C terminal on insert)
  Cloning method: Gibson Cloning
  Sequencing primers: 5′ hSyn-F; 3′ WPRE-R
Terms and licenses: Academic/Nonprofit Terms; Industry Terms: Not Available to Industry
How to cite: pAAV-Syn_CapChR2_eYFP was a gift from Peter Hegemann (Addgene plasmid # 188035 ; http://n2t.net/addgene:188035 ; RRID:Addgene_188035)
