>Addgene plasmid #188035 | pAAV-Syn_CapChR2_eYFP | depositor partial sequence | sequence record 364847 | Insert sequence: CapChR2-eYFP
ATGCTGGGAAACGGCAGCGCCATTGTGCCTATCGACCAGTGCTTTTGCCTGGCTTGGACCGACAGCCTGG
GAAGCGATACAGAGCAGCTGGTGGCCAACATCCTCCAGTGGTTCGCCTTCGGCTTCGACATCCTGATCCT
GATGTTCTACGCCTACCAGACTTGGAGAGCCACTTGCGGTTGGGAGGAGGTCTACGTCTGTTGCGTCGAG
CTGACCAAGGTCATCATCGAGTTCTTCCACGAGTTCGACGACCCCAGCATGCTGTACCTGGCTAACGGAC
ACCGAGTCCAGTGGCTGAGATACGCAGAGTGGCTGCTGACTTGTCCCGTCATCTGCATCCACCTGAGCAA
CCTGACCGGCCTGAAGGACGACTACAGCAAGCGGACCATGAGGCTGCTGGTGTCAGACGTGGGATGCATC
GTGTGGGGAGCTACAAGCGCCATGAGCACAGGCTACGTCAAGGTCATCTTCTTCGTGCTGGGTTGCATCT
ACGGCGCCAACACCTTCTTCCACGCCGCCAAGGTGTATATCGAGAGCTACCACGTGGTGCCAAAGGGCAG
ACCTAGAACCGTCGTGCGGATCATGGCTTGGCTGTTCTTCCTGTCTTGGGGCATGTTCCCCGTGCTGTTC
GTCGTGGGACCAGAAGGATTCGACGCCATCAGCGTGTACGGCTCTACCATTGGCCACACCATCATCGACC
TCATGAGCAAGGAGTGTTGGGGCCTGCTGGGACACTATCTGAGAGTGCTGATCCACCAGCACATCATCAT
CTACGGCGACATCCGGAAGAAGACCAAGATCAACGTGGCCGGCGAGGAGATGGAAGTGGAGACCATGGTG
GACCAGGAGGACGAGGAGACAGTGGCGGCACCGGTAGTAGCAGTGAGCAAGGGCGAGGAGCTGTTCACCG
GGGTGGTGCCCATCCTGGTCGAGCTGGACGGCGACGTAAACGGCCACAAGTTCAGCGTGTCCGGCGAGGG
CGAGGGCGATGCCACCTACGGCAAGCTGACCCTGAAGTTCATCTGCACCACCGGCAAGCTGCCCGTGCCC
TGGCCCACCCTCGTGACCACCTTCGGCTACGGCCTGCAGTGCTTCGCCCGCTACCCCGACCACATGAAGC
AGCACGACTTCTTCAAGTCCGCCATGCCCGAAGGCTACGTCCAGGAGCGCACCATCTTCTTCAAGGACGA
CGGCAACTACAAGACCCGCGCCGAGGTGAAGTTCGAGGGCGACACCCTGGTGAACCGCATCGAGCTGAAG
GGCATCGACTTCAAGGAGGACGGCAACATCCTGGGGCACAAGCTGGAGTACAACTACAACAGCCACAACG
TCTATATCATGGCCGACAAGCAGAAGAACGGCATCAAGGTGAACTTCAAGATCCGCCACAACATCGAGGA
CGGCAGCGTGCAGCTCGCCGACCACTACCAGCAGAACACCCCCATCGGCGACGGCCCCGTGCTGCTGCCC
GACAACCACTACCTGAGCTACCAGTCCGCCCTGAGCAAAGACCCCAACGAGAAGCGCGATCACATGGTCC
TGCTGGAGTTCGTGACCGCCGCCGGGATCACTCTCGGCATGGACGAGCTGTACAAGTAA
